Addgene plasmid #225497: pENTR2b-Lifeact-mScarlet-I
Purpose: Expression of Lifeact-mScarlet-I (Gateway entry vector)
Depositing lab: Guillaume Jacquemet. Depositing organization: Turku Bioscience Centre. Publication: Fast label-free live imaging with FlowVision reveals key principles of cancer cell arrest on endothelial monolayers. Follain G, Ghimire S, Pylvanainen JW, Vaitkeviciute M, Hidalgo-Cenalmor I, Wurzinger D, Guzman C, Conway JRW, Dibus M, Harkonen J, Oikari S, Rilla K, Salmi M, Ivaska J, Jacquemet G. EMBO J. 2026 Jan 6. doi: 10.1038/s44318-025-00678-9. PubMed 41495248.
Backbone
  Vector backbone: pENTR2b
  Vector type: Gateway entry vector
Growth in bacteria
  Bacterial resistance: Kanamycin, 50 μg/mL
  Growth temperature: 37°C
  Growth strain: DH5alpha
  Copy number: Unknown
Gene/Insert
  Gene/Insert name: Lifeact
  Tag / fusion protein: mScarlet-I
  Cloning method: Restriction Enzyme; 5′ cloning site Kpn1 (unknown if destroyed); 3′ cloning site XhoI (unknown if destroyed)
  Sequencing primers: 5′ cmv
Terms and licenses: Academic/Nonprofit Terms; Industry Terms: Not Available to Industry
Depositor comments: First, gene blocks containing the lifeact sequence (Riedl et al., 2008) in frame with mScarlet-I (Bindels et al., 2017) and flanked with Kpn1 and Xho1 restriction sites were purchased from IDT (Integrated DNA Technologies, Inc.). Through enzymatic digestion (Kpn1, ThermoFisher Scientific, FD0524, and XhoI, ThermoFisher Scientific, FD0694) of the two sites on both gene blocks and the pENTR2b entry vector (ThermoFisher Scientific, A10463), we obtained pENTR2b-Lifeact-mScarlet-I. Please visit https://doi.org/10.1101/2024.09.30.615654 for the bioRxiv preprint.
How to cite: pENTR2b-Lifeact-mScarlet-I was a gift from Guillaume Jacquemet (Addgene plasmid # 225497 ; http://n2t.net/addgene:225497 ; RRID:Addgene_225497)
