[The description below was written by a language model from this plasmid's Addgene catalogue record and pLannotate feature annotations shown in this document.]
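Description:
pENTR2b-Lifeact-mScarlet-I is a small (about 3.1 kb) Gateway entry clone built on the pENTR2b backbone and propagated in E. coli. It replicates from a high-copy ColE1/pUC-type origin and is selected with kanamycin through an aph(3')-Ia aminoglycoside phosphotransferase gene. rrnB T1 and T2 transcription terminators lie upstream of the recombination cassette, where they insulate the insert from read-through transcription originating in the backbone.

The payload is a single open reading frame placed between the attL1 and attL2 sites. It consists of Lifeact, the short F-actin-binding peptide taken from the N-terminus of the yeast protein Abp140 (annotated in the feature table as an ABP140 fragment), fused in frame to the N-terminus of mScarlet-I, a bright, rapidly maturing monomeric red fluorescent protein. According to the depositor, the fusion was ordered as a synthetic gene block flanked by KpnI and XhoI sites and ligated into the correspondingly digested entry vector. No eukaryotic promoter or polyadenylation signal is annotated between or around the att sites, which fits an entry vector. Although the catalogue lists a CMV sequencing primer, no CMV promoter appears in the feature table. Expression therefore depends on moving the cassette by LR Clonase recombination into a destination vector that supplies the promoter and any delivery elements.

Once transferred, the fusion serves as a red live-cell marker of filamentous actin. The associated publication concerns live imaging of cancer cell arrest on endothelial monolayers, although the record does not state which destination vector or cell type was used with this construct.
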