Features (pLannotate 1.2.2; 8 found; start..end, strand, type, name):
    390..1199    -  CDS            KanR: aminoglycoside phosphotransferase; aph(3')-Ia; confers resistance to kanamycin in bacteria or G418 (Geneticin®) in eukaryotes
   1322..1421    +  protein_bind   attL2: mutant version of attL; recombination site for the Gateway® LR reaction LR Clonase™
   1442..2137    -  CDS            mScarlet-I: mScarlet-I is a basic (constitutively fluorescent) red fluorescent protein published in 2016, derived from synthetic construct. It is reported to be a rapidly-maturing monomer with moderate acid sensitivity.
   2138..2209    -  CDS            ABP140 (fragment): AB140_YEAST - Also known as TRM140. Experimental evidence at protein level: Swiss-Prot protein existence level 1. S-adenosyl-L-methionine-dependent methyltransferase that mediates N(3)-methylcytidine modification of residue 32 of the tRNA anticodon loop of tRNA(Thr) and tRNA(Ser). Binds F-actin and shows weak F-actin cross-linking activity. From Saccharomyces cerevisiae (strain ATCC 204508 / S288c) (Baker's yeast).
   2253..2352    -  protein_bind   attL1: mutant version of attL; recombination site for the Gateway® LR reaction LR Clonase™
   2402..2429    -  terminator     rrnB T2 terminator: transcription terminator T2 from the E. coli rrnB gene
   2561..2604    +  terminator     rrnB T1 terminator: Escherichia coli rrnB; transcription terminator T1 from the E. coli rrnB gene
   2772..300     -  rep_origin     ori (across the origin): high-copy-number ColE1/pMB1/pBR322/pUC origin of replication
>Addgene plasmid #225497 | pENTR2b-Lifeact-mScarlet-I | addgene full sequence | sequence record 492972 | Addgene NGS Result
TTATCCGGTAACTATCGTCTTGAGTCCAACCCGGTAAGACACGACTTATCGCCACTGGCAGCAGCCACTG
GTAACAGGATTAGCAGAGCGAGGTATGTAGGCGGTGCTACAGAGTTCTTGAAGTGGTGGCCTAACTACGG
CTACACTAGAAGAACAGTATTTGGTATCTGCGCTCTGCTGAAGCCAGTTACCTTCGGAAAAAGAGTTGGT
AGCTCTTGATCCGGCAAACAAACCACCGCTGGTAGCGGTGGTTTTTTTGTTTGCAAGCAGCAGATTACGC
GCAGAAAAAAAGGATCTCAAGAAGATCCTTTGATCTTTTCTACGGGGTCTGACGCTCAGTGGAACGGGGC
CCAATCTGAATAATGTTACAACCAATTAACCAATTCTGATTAGAAAAACTCATCGAGCATCAAATGAAAC
TGCAATTTATTCATATCAGGATTATCAATACCATATTTTTGAAAAAGCCGTTTCTGTAATGAAGGAGAAA
ACTCACCGAGGCAGTTCCATAGGATGGCAAGATCCTGGTATCGGTCTGCGATTCCGACTCGTCCAACATC
AATACAACCTATTAATTTCCCCTCGTCAAAAATAAGGTTATCAAGTGAGAAATCACCATGAGTGACGACT
GAATCCGGTGAGAATGGCAAAAGTTTATGCATTTCTTTCCAGACTTGTTCAACAGGCCAGCCATTACGCT
CGTCATCAAAATCACTCGCATCAACCAAACCGTTATTCATTCGTGATTGCGCCTGAGCGAGACGAAATAC
GCGATCGCTGTTAAAAGGACAATTACAAACAGGAATCGAATGCAACCGGCGCAGGAACACTGCCAGCGCA
TCAACAATATTTTCACCTGAATCAGGATATTCTTCTAATACCTGGAATGCTGTTTTTCCGGGGATCGCAG
TGGTGAGTAACCATGCATCATCAGGAGTACGGATAAAATGCTTGATGGTCGGAAGAGGCATAAATTCCGT
CAGCCAGTTTAGTCTGACCATCTCATCTGTAACATCATTGGCAACGCTACCTTTGCCATGTTTCAGAAAC
AACTCTGGCGCATCGGGCTTCCCATACAAGCGATAGATTGTCGCACCTGATTGCCCGACATTATCGCGAG
CCCATTTATACCCATATAAATCAGCATCCATGTTGGAATTTAATCGCGGCCTCGACGTTTCCCGTTGAAT
ATGGCTCATAACACCCCTTGTATTACTGTTTATGTAAGCAGACAGTTTTATTGTTCATGATGATATATTT
TTATCTTGTGCAATGTAACATCAGAGATTTTGAGACACGGGCCAGAGCTGCAGCTGGATGGCAAATAATG
ATTTTATTTTGACTGATAGTGACCTGTTCGTTGCAACAAATTGATAAGCAATGCTTTCTTATAATGCCAA
CTTTGTACAAGAAAGCTGGGTCTAGATATCTCGAGCTATTACTTGTACAGCTCGTCCATGCCGCCGGTGG
AGTGGCGGCCCTCGGAGCGTTCGTACTGTTCCACCACGGTGTAGTCCTCGTTGTGGGAGGTGATGTCCAA
CTTGCGGTCGACGTTGTAGGCGCCGGGCATCTGCACGGGCTTCTTGGCCTTGTAGGTGGTCTTGAAGTCC
GCCAGGTAGCGGCCGCCGTCCTTCAGGCGCAGGGCCATCTTAATGTCGCCCTTCAGCACGCCGTCCTCGG
GGTACAACCGCTCGGTGGACGCTTCCCAGCCCATTGTCTTCTTCTGCATTACGGGGCCGTCAGGAGGGAA
GTTGGTGCCGCGGAGCTTCACCTTGTAGATCAGGGTGCCGTCCTCCAGGGAGGTGTCCTGGGTCACGGTC
ACGGCGCCGCCGTCCTCGAAGTTCATCACGCGCTCCCACTTGAAGCCCTCGGGGAAGGACTGCTTATAGT
AGTCGGGGATGTCGGCGGGGTGCTTGATGAAGGCCCTGGAGCCGTACATGAACTGAGGGGACAGGATGTC
CCAGGAGAAGGGCAGGGGGCCACCCTTGGTCACCTTCAGCTTGGCGGTCTGGGTGCCCTCGTAGGGGCGG
CCCTCGCCCTCGCCCTCGATCTCGAACTCGTGGCCGTTCATGGAGCCCTCCATGTGCACCTTGAACCGCA
TGAACTCCTTGATCACTGCCTCGCCCTTGCTCACCATGGTGGCGACCGGTGGATCCCCCTCCTCCTTGCT
GATGCTCTCGAACTTCTTGATCAGGTCGGCCACGCCCATGGTGGCGGTACCGGATCCAGTCGACTGAATT
GGTTCCGGCGCCAGCCTGCTTTTTTGTACAAAGTTGGCATTATAAAAAAGCATTGCTTATCAATTTGTTG
CAACGAACAGGTCACTATCAGTCAAAATAAAATCATTATTTGGGGCCCGAGCTTAAGTAACTAACTAACA
GGAAGAGTTTGTAGAAACGCAAAAAGGCCATCCGTCAGGATGGCCTTCTGCTTAGTTTGATGCCTGGCAG
TTTATGGCGGGCGTCCTGCCCGCCACCCTCCGGGCCGTTGCTTCACAACGTTCAAATCCGCTCCCGGCGG
ATTTGTCCTACTCAGGAGAGCGTTCACCGACAAACAACAGATAAAACGAAAGGCCCAGTCTTCCGACTGA
GCCTTTCGTTTTATTTGATGCCTGGCAGTTCCCTACTCTCGCTTAGTAGTTAGACGTCCCCGAGATCCAT
GCTAGCGGTAATACGGTTATCCACAGAATCAGGGGATAACGCAGGAAAGAACATGTGAGCAAAAGGCCAG
CAAAAGGCCAGGAACCGTAAAAAGGCCGCGTTGCTGGCGTTTTTCCATAGGCTCCGCCCCCCTGACGAGC
ATCACAAAAATCGACGCTCAAGTCAGAGGTGGCGAAACCCGACAGGACTATAAAGATACCAGGCGTTTCC
CCCTGGAAGCTCCCTCGTGCGCTCTCCTGTTCCGACCCTGCCGCTTACCGGATACCTGTCCGCCTTTCTC
CCTTCGGGAAGCGTGGCGCTTTCTCATAGCTCACGCTGTAGGTATCTCAGTTCGGTGTAGGTCGTTCGCT
CCAAGCTGGGCTGTGTGCACGAACCCCCCGTTCAGCCCGACCGCTGCGCC
